Addgene plasmid #182299: pQE31-6xHis-Countdown
Purpose: E. coli plasmid encoding Countdown with a hexahistidine tag
Depositing lab: Andrew York. Depositing organization: Calico Life Sciences LLC. Publication: Relaxation Sensors. Seidel ZP, Wang JCK, Riegler J, York AG, Ingaramo M. (2021), doi: 10.5281/zenodo.5810930.
Backbone
  Vector backbone: pQE31
  Backbone size w/o insert (bp): 3435
  Total vector size (bp): 4152
  Vector type: Bacterial Expression
Growth in bacteria
  Bacterial resistance: Ampicillin, 100 μg/mL
  Growth temperature: 37°C
  Growth strain: DH5alpha
  Copy number: Unknown
Gene/Insert
  Gene/Insert name: Countdown
  Species: Echinophyllia sp. SC22
  Insert size (bp): 717
  Promoter: T5
  Tag / fusion protein: histidine tag (N terminal on insert)
  Cloning method: Restriction Enzyme; 5′ cloning site BamHI (unknown if destroyed); 3′ cloning site HindIII (destroyed during cloning)
  Sequencing primers: 5′ GAGGCCCTTTCGTCTTCAC; 3′ GCCATTGGGATATATCAACGG
Terms and licenses: Academic/Nonprofit Terms; Industry Terms: Not Available to Industry
Depositor comments: Read the preprint here: https://andrewgyork.github.io/relaxation_sensors/, doi:10.5281/zenodo.5810930 Please note: Plasmid contains a frameshift and early termination in the CmR (Chloramphenicol) resistance marker likely compromising it's function.
How to cite: pQE31-6xHis-Countdown was a gift from Andrew York (Addgene plasmid # 182299 ; http://n2t.net/addgene:182299 ; RRID:Addgene_182299)
