[The description below was written by a language model from this plasmid's Addgene catalogue record and pLannotate feature annotations shown in this document.]
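Description:
pQE31-6xHis-Countdown is a bacterial expression plasmid built on the pQE31 backbone for producing the fluorescent protein Countdown in E. coli with an N-terminal hexahistidine tag. It replicates from a ColE1/pMB1-type origin, with an adjacent bom region and a small rop fragment also annotated, and is selected with ampicillin through the β-lactamase gene and its native promoter. The catalogue lists copy number as unknown. The backbone also carries a chloramphenicol acetyltransferase cassette with a partial cat promoter, but the depositor notes a frameshift and premature stop in this gene, so chloramphenicol resistance is probably not functional and should not be relied on.

Expression is driven by the bacteriophage T5 promoter, which is recognised by the host RNA polymerase and is paired with lac operator sequences, so transcription can be held off by lac repressor and induced with IPTG. Downstream lies the 6xHis tag followed by the roughly 717 bp Countdown coding sequence, cloned between BamHI and HindIII sites, the latter destroyed in cloning. The source species is given as Echinophyllia sp. SC22, and automated annotation matches most of the open reading frame to Padron, a photoswitchable green fluorescent protein from the same organism, suggesting that Countdown is a related variant. The short C-terminal match to pHuji is likely just a sequence shared among fluorescent proteins. The lambda t0 terminator ends the transcript, and an rrnB T1 terminator follows the CmR cassette. The sequenced record is slightly longer (4,184 nt) than the listed total size (4,152 bp). The construct suits expression and affinity purification of Countdown, described in work on relaxation sensors.
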