Features (pLannotate 1.2.2; 15 found; start..end, strand, type, name):
     10..54      +  promoter       T5 promoter: bacteriophage T5 promoter for E. coli RNA polymerase, with embedded lac operator
     62..78      +  protein_bind   lac operator: The lac repressor binds to the lac operator to inhibit transcription in E. coli. This inhibition can be relieved by adding lactose or isopropyl-β-D-thiogalactopyranoside (IPTG). lac repressor encoded by lacI
    127..144     +  CDS            6xHis: 6xHis affinity tag
    181..849     +  CDS            Padron: Padron is a photoswitchable green fluorescent protein published in 2008, derived from Echinophyllia sp. SC22.
    849..870     +  CDS            pHuji (fragment): pH-sensitive red fluorescent protein derived from mApple, for imaging of exocytosis and endocytosis (Shen et al., 2014) mammalian codon-optimized
    879..895     -  terminator     lambda t0 terminator (fragment): transcription terminator from phage lambda
    932..1026    +  terminator     lambda t0 terminator: transcription terminator from phage lambda
   1041..1069    +  promoter       cat promoter (fragment): promoter of the E. coli cat gene encoding chloramphenicol acetyltransferase
   1070..1728    +  CDS            CmR: chloramphenicol acetyltransferase; cat; confers resistance to chloramphenicol
   1793..1879    +  terminator     rrnB T1 terminator: Escherichia coli rrnB; transcription terminator T1 from the E. coli rrnB gene
   1891..1932    +  CDS            rop (fragment): Rop protein, which maintains plasmids at low copy number; rop
   2034..2174    +  misc_feature   bom: basis of mobility region from pBR322
   2360..2948    -  rep_origin     ori: high-copy-number ColE1/pMB1/pBR322/pUC origin of replication
   3119..3979    -  CDS            AmpR: β-lactamase; bla; confers resistance to ampicillin, carbenicillin, and related antibiotics
   3980..4084    -  promoter       AmpR promoter: bla
>Addgene plasmid #182299 | pQE31-6xHis-Countdown | addgene full sequence | sequence record 360532 | Addgene NGS Result
CTCGAGAAATCATAAAAAATTTATTTGCTTTGTGAGCGGATAACAATTATAATAGATTCAATTGTGAGCG
GATAACAATTTCACACAGAATTCATTAAAGAGGAGAAATTAACTATGAGAGGATCTCACCATCACCATCA
CCATACGGATCCAATGGTGAGCAAGGGCGAGGAGAACAACATGGCCGTGATTAAACCAGACATGAAGATC
AAGCTGCGTATGGAAGGCTCTGTAAATGGACACCGTTTCAGAATTGAAGGAGTTGGCCTTGGGAAGCCTT
ACGAGGGAAAACAGAGTATGGACCTTAAAGTCAAAGAAGGCGGACCTCTGCCTTTCGCCTATGACATCTT
GACAATGGCGTTCTGTTACGGTAACAGGGTATTCGCCAAATACCCAGAAAATATAGTAGACTATTTCAAG
CAGTCGTTTCCTGAGGGCTACTCTTGGGAACGACAAATGATTTACGAAGACGGGGGCATTTGTGTCGCGA
CAAACGACATAACCCTGGATGGTGACTGTATGATCTCCGAAATTCGATTTAAGGGTGTGAACTTTCCTGC
CAATGGTCCAGTTTTCCAGAAGAGGACTGTGAAATGGGAGCTATCCCACGAGAAATTGTATGCTCGTGAT
GGACTGCTGTACTCTGATGGTAACTACGCTCTGTCGCTTGAAGGAGGTGGCCATTACCGATGTGACAATA
AAACTACTTATAAAGCTAAGAAGGTTGTCCAGTTGCCAGACTATCACTCTGTGACCCACCACATTGTGAT
TAAAAGCCACGACAAAGATTACAGTAATGTTAATCTGCATGAGCATGCCGAAGCACATTCTGAGCTGCCG
AGGCAGGCCATGGACGAGCTGTACAAGTAAGAATTCGAATCTATCAACAGGAGTCCAAGCTCAGCTAATT
AAGCTTAATTAGCTGAGCTTGGACTCCTGTTGATAGATCCAGTAATGACCTCAGAACTCCATCTGGATTT
GTTCAGAACGCTCGGTTGCCGCCGGGCGTTTTTTATTGGTGAGAATCCAAGCTAGCTTGGCGAGATTTTC
AGGAGCTAAGGAAGCTAAAATGGAGAAAAAAATCACTGGATATACCACCGTTGATATATCCCAATGGCAT
CGTAAAGAACATTTTGAGGCATTTCAGTCAGTTGCTCAATGTACCTATAACCAGACCGTTCAGCTGGATA
TTACGGCCTTTTTAAAGACCGTAAAGAAAAATAAGCACAAGTTTTATCCGGCCTTTATTCACATTCTTGC
CCGCCTGATGAATGCTCATCCGGAATTTCGTATGGCAATGAAAGACGGTGAGCTGGTGATATGGGATAGT
GTTCACCCTTGTTACACCGTTTTCCATGAGCAAACTGAAACGTTTTCATCGCTCTGGAGTGAATACCACG
ACGATTTCCGGCAGTTTCTACACATATATTCGCAGATGTGGCGTGTTACGGTGAAAACCTGGCCTATTTC
CCTAAAGGGTTTATTGAGAATATGTTTTTCGTCTCAGCCAATCCCTGGGTGAGTTTCACCAGTTTTGATT
TAAACGTGGCCAATATGGACAACTTCTTCGCCCCCGTTTTCACCATGGGCAAATATTATACGCAAGGCGA
CAAGGTGCTGATGCCGCTGGCGATTCAGGTTCATCATGCCGTTTGTGATGGCTTCCATGTCGGCAGAATG
CTTAATGAATTACAACAGTACTGCGATGAGTGGCAGGGCAGGGCGTAATTTTTTTAAGGCAGTTATTGGT
GCCCTTAAACGCCTGGGGTAATGACTCTCTAGCTTGAGGCATCAAATAAAACGAAAGGCTCAGTCGAAAG
ACTGGGCCTTTCGTTTTATCTGTTGTTTGTCGGTGAACGCTCTCCTGAGTAGGACAAATCCGCCCTCTAG
AGCTGCCTCGCGCGTTTCGGTGATGACGGTGAAAACCTCTGACACATGCAGCTCCCGGAGACGGTCACAG
CTTGTCTGTAAGCGGATGCCGGGAGCAGACAAGCCCGTCAGGGCGCGTCAGCGGGTGTTGGCGGGTGTCG
GGGCGCAGCCATGACCCAGTCACGTAGCGATAGCGGAGTGTATACTGGCTTAACTATGCGGCATCAGAGC
AGATTGTACTGAGAGTGCACCATATGCGGTGTGAAATACCGCACAGATGCGTAAGGAGAAAATACCGCAT
CAGGCGCTCTTCCGCTTCCTCGCTCACTGACTCGCTGCGCTCGGTCGTTCGGCTGCGGCGAGCGGTATCA
GCTCACTCAAAGGCGGTAATACGGTTATCCACAGAATCAGGGGATAACGCAGGAAAGAACATGTGAGCAA
AAGGCCAGCAAAAGGCCAGGAACCGTAAAAAGGCCGCGTTGCTGGCGTTTTTCCATAGGCTCCGCCCCCC
TGACGAGCATCACAAAAATCGACGCTCAAGTCAGAGGTGGCGAAACCCGACAGGACTATAAAGATACCAG
GCGTTTCCCCCTGGAAGCTCCCTCGTGCGCTCTCCTGTTCCGACCCTGCCGCTTACCGGATACCTGTCCG
CCTTTCTCCCTTCGGGAAGCATGGCGCTTTCTCATAGCTCACGCTGTAGGTATCTCAGTTCGGTGTAGGT
CGTTCGCTCCAAGCTGGGCTGTGTGCACGAACCCCCCGTTCAGCCCAACCGCTGCGCCTTATCCGGTAAC
TATCGTCTTGAGTCCAACCCGGTAAGACACGACTTATCGCCACTGGCAGCAGCCACTGGTAACAGGATTA
GCAGAGCGAGGTATGTAGGCGGTGCTATAGAGTTCTTGAAGTGGTGGCCTAACTACGGCTACACTAGAAG
GACAGTATTTGGTATCTGCGCTCTGCTGAAGCCAGTTACCTTCGGAAAAAGAGTTGGTAGCTCTTGATCC
GGCAAACAAACCACCGCTGGTAGCGGTGGTTTTTTTGTTTGCAAGCAGCAGATTACGCGCAGAAAAAAAG
GATCTCAAGAAGATCCTTTGATCTTTTCTACGGGGTCTGACGCTCAGTGGAACGAAAACTCACGTTAAGG
GATTTTGGTCATGAGATTATCAAAAAGGATCTTCACCTAGATCCTTTTAAATTAAAAATGAAGTTTTAAA
TCAATCTAAAGTATATATGAGTAAACTTGGTCTGACAGTTACCAATGCTTAATCAGTGAGGCACCTATCT
CAGCGATCTGTCTATTTCGTTCATCCATAGTTGCCTGACTCCCCGTCGTGTAGATAACTACGATACGGGA
GGGCTTACCATCTGGCCCCAGTGCTGCAATGATACCGCGAGACCCACGCTCACCGGCTCCAGATTTATCA
GCAATAAACCAGCCAGCCGGAAGGGCCGAGCGCAGAAGTGGTCCTGCAACTTTATCCGCCTCCATCCAGT
CTATTAATTGTTGCCGGGAAGCTAGAGTAAGTAGTTCGCCAGTTAATAGTTTGCGCAACGTTGTTGCCAT
TGCTACAGGCATCGTGGTGTCACGCTCGTCGTTTGGTATGGCTTCATTCAGCTCCGGTTCCCAACGATCA
AGGCGAGTTACATGATCCCCCATGTTGTGCAAAAAAGCGGTTAGCTCCTTCGGTCCTCCGATCGTTGTCA
GAAGTAAGTTGGCCGCAGTGTTATCACTCATGGTTATGGCAGCACTGCATAATTCTCTTACTGTCATGCC
ATCCGTAAGATGCTTTTCTGTGACTGGTGAGTACTCAACCAAGTCATTCTGAGAATAGTGTATGCGGCGA
CCGAGTTGCTCTTGCCCGGCGTCAATACGGGATAATACCGCGCCACATAGCAGAACTTTAAAAGTGCTCA
TCATTGGAAAACGTTCTTCGGGGCGAAAACTCTCAAGGATCTTACCGTTGTTGAGATCCAGTTCGATGTA
ACCCACTCGTGCACCCAACTGATCTTCAGCATCTTTTACTTTCACCAGCGTTTCTGGGTGAGCAAAAACA
GGAAGGCAAAATGCCGCAAAAAAGGGAATAAGGGCGACACGGAAATGTTGAATACTCATACTCTTCCTTT
TTCAATATTATTGAAGCATTTATCAGGGTTATTGTCGCATGAGCGGATACATATTTGAATGTATTTAGAA
AAATAAACAAATAGGGGTTCCGCGCACATTTCCTCGAAAAGTGCCACCTGACGTCTAAGAAACCATTATT
ATCATGACATTAACCTATAAAAATAGGCGTATCACGAGGCCCTTTCGTCTTCAC
